Addgene plasmid #203844: pAAV-Ef1a-fDIO-mRuby3-2A-Cre
Purpose: Flp-dependent Cre and mRuby3 expression
Depositing lab: Ivo Spiegel. Depositing organization: Weizmann Institute of Science. Publication: Single genomic enhancers drive experience-dependent GABAergic plasticity to maintain sensory processing in the adult cortex. Roethler O, Zohar E, Cohen-Kashi Malina K, Bitan L, Gabel HW, Spiegel I. Neuron. 2023 Jun 20:S0896-6273(23)00399-9. doi: 10.1016/j.neuron.2023.05.026. PubMed 37354902.
Backbone
  Vector backbone: AAV
  Vector type: AAV
Growth in bacteria
  Bacterial resistance: Ampicillin, 100 μg/mL
  Growth temperature: 30°C
  Growth strain: NEB Stable
  Copy number: High Copy
Gene/Insert
  Gene/Insert name: Cre
  Species: M. musculus (mouse)
  Tag / fusion protein: mRuby3-2A (N terminal on insert)
  Cloning method: Restriction Enzyme; 5′ cloning site unknown (unknown if destroyed)
Terms and licenses: Academic/Nonprofit Terms; Industry Terms: Not Available to Industry
How to cite: pAAV-Ef1a-fDIO-mRuby3-2A-Cre was a gift from Ivo Spiegel (Addgene plasmid # 203844 ; http://n2t.net/addgene:203844 ; RRID:Addgene_203844)
