[The description below was written by a language model from this plasmid's Addgene catalogue record and pLannotate feature annotations shown in this document.]
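Description:
pAAV-Ef1a-fDIO-mRuby3-2A-Cre is an adeno-associated virus transfer plasmid (7,463 nt in the sequenced record) for Flp-dependent co-expression of the red fluorescent protein mRuby3 and Cre recombinase. The expression cassette is flanked by AAV2 inverted terminal repeats, which allow it to be packaged into recombinant AAV particles. The annotation finds a complete ITR on the 3′ side but only short fragments on the 5′ side. In bacteria the plasmid is maintained through a high-copy ColE1/pUC-type origin and selected with ampicillin via the β-lactamase gene. An f1 phage origin is also present. The record lists a recombination-deficient stable strain as the host, as is common for ITR-containing plasmids.

The human EF-1α promoter drives the payload, followed downstream by a WPRE to enhance transcript stability and expression and by the human growth hormone polyadenylation signal. Between them, the mRuby3-2A-Cre open reading frame sits in reverse orientation relative to the promoter, so no functional protein should be made in the starting state. The coding block is bracketed by minimal FRT sites in opposing orientation. The short adjacent sequences that the automated annotation calls β-globin intron fragments probably correspond to the second, heterologous set of Flp sites of an fDIO design, although the record does not label them as such. Flp recombinase inverts the cassette into the sense orientation and locks it there. The 2A peptide then yields separate mRuby3 and Cre proteins from a single transcript. The catalogue lists mouse as the insert species, whereas the feature table identifies Cre as the bacteriophage P1 recombinase. The construct converts Flp activity into Cre activity with a red fluorescent marker, which suits intersectional genetic strategies. The associated study examined plasticity in the adult mouse cortex.
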