Features (pLannotate 1.2.2; 22 found; start..end, strand, type, name):
     12..39      +  repeat_region  AAV2 ITR (fragment): inverted terminal repeat of adeno-associated virus serotype 2 inverted
     68..95      +  repeat_region  AAV2 ITR (fragment): inverted terminal repeat of adeno-associated virus serotype 2 inverted
    158..224     +  CDS            small t antigen (fragment): SV40 (simian virus 40) small t antigen
    231..1409    +  promoter       EF-1α promoter: strong constitutive promoter for human elongation factor EF-1α
   1416..1433    +  misc_feature   MCS (fragment): pUC18/19 multiple cloning site
   1440..1473    +  protein_bind   FRT (minimal): supports FLP-mediated excision but not integration (Turan and Bode, 2011) FLP recombinase from the Saccharomyces cerevisiae 2μ plasmid
   1474..1523    -  intron         β-globin intron (fragment): internally truncated intron from human β-globin
   1566..2596    -  CDS            Cre (fragment): site-specific recombinase Cre is a site-specific recombinase from bacteriophage P1. Recombination occurs at loxP sequences.
   2694..3404    -  CDS            mRuby3: mRuby3 is a basic (constitutively fluorescent) red fluorescent protein published in 2016, derived from Entacmaea quadricolor. It has low acid sensitivity.
   3448..3481    -  protein_bind   FRT (minimal): supports FLP-mediated excision but not integration (Turan and Bode, 2011) FLP recombinase from the Saccharomyces cerevisiae 2μ plasmid
   3482..3532    -  intron         β-globin intron (fragment): internally truncated intron from human β-globin
   3566..3590    +  misc_feature   MCS (fragment): pBluescript multiple cloning site
   3590..4178    +  misc_feature   WPRE: woodchuck hepatitis virus posttranscriptional regulatory element
   4210..4686    +  polyA_signal   hGH poly(A) signal: human growth hormone polyadenylation signal
   4726..4866    +  repeat_region  AAV2 ITR: inverted terminal repeat of adeno-associated virus serotype 2 inverted
   4871..4922    -  misc_feature   bom (fragment): basis of mobility region from pBR322
   4941..5396    +  rep_origin     f1 ori (sequence partly withheld): f1 bacteriophage origin of replication; arrow indicates direction of (+) strand synthesis
   5397..5446    -  misc_feature   bom (fragment): basis of mobility region from pBR322
   5548..5583    -  CDS            rop (fragment): Rop protein, which maintains plasmids at low copy number; rop
   5678..5782    +  promoter       AmpR promoter: bla
   5783..6643    +  CDS            AmpR: β-lactamase; bla; confers resistance to ampicillin, carbenicillin, and related antibiotics
   6814..7402    +  rep_origin     ori: high-copy-number ColE1/pMB1/pBR322/pUC origin of replication
>Addgene plasmid #203844 | pAAV-Ef1a-fDIO-mRuby3-2A-Cre | addgene full sequence | sequence record 403530 | Addgene NGS Result
CCTGCAGGCAGCTGCGCGCTCGCTCGCTCACTGAGGCCGCCCGGGCGTCGGGCGACCTTTGGTCGCCCGG
CCTCAGTGAGCGAGCGAGCGCGCAGAGAGGGAGTGGCCAACTCCATCACTAGGGGTTCCTGCGGCCGCAC
GCGTAAGCTTTGCAAAGATGGATAAAGTTTTAAACAGAGAGGAATCTTTGCAGCTAATGGACCTTCTAGG
TCTTGAAAGGAGTGGGAATTGGCTCCGGTGCCCGTCAGTGGGCAGAGCGCACATCGCCCACAGTCCCCGA
GAAGTTGGGGGGAGGGGTCGGCAATTGAACCGGTGCCTAGAGAAGGTGGCGCGGGGTAAACTGGGAAAGT
GATGTCGTGTACTGGCTCCGCCTTTTTCCCGAGGGTGGGGGAGAACCGTATATAAGTGCAGTAGTCGCCG
TGAACGTTCTTTTTCGCAACGGGTTTGCCGCCAGAACACAGGTAAGTGCCGTGTGTGGTTCCCGCGGGCC
TGGCCTCTTTACGGGTTATGGCCCTTGCGTGCCTTGAATTACTTCCACCTGGCTGCAGTACGTGATTCTT
GATCCCGAGCTTCGGGTTGGAAGTGGGTGGGAGAGTTCGAGGCCTTGCGCTTAAGGAGCCCCTTCGCCTC
GTGCTTGAGTTGAGGCCTGGCCTGGGCGCTGGGGCCGCCGCGTGCGAATCTGGTGGCACCTTCGCGCCTG
TCTCGCTGCTTTCGATAAGTCTCTAGCCATTTAAAATTTTTGATGACCTGCTGCGACGCTTTTTTTCTGG
CAAGATAGTCTTGTAAATGCGGGCCAAGATCTGCACACTGGTATTTCGGTTTTTGGGGCCGCGGGCGGCG
ACGGGGCCCGTGCGTCCCAGCGCACATGTTCGGCGAGGCGGGGCCTGCGAGCGCGGCCACCGAGAATCGG
ACGGGGGTAGTCTCAAGCTGGCCGGCCTGCTCTGGTGCCTGGCCTCGCGCCGCCGTGTATCGCCCCGCCC
TGGGCGGCAAGGCTGGCCCGGTCGGCACCAGTTGCGTGAGCGGAAAGATGGCCGCTTCCCGGCCCTGCTG
CAGGGAGCTCAAAATGGAGGACGCGGCGCTCGGGAGAGCGGGCGGGTGAGTCACCCACACAAAGGAAAAG
GGCCTTTCCGTCCTCAGCCGTCGCTTCATGTGACTCCACGGAGTACCGGGCGCCGTCCAGGCACCTCGAT
TAGTTCTCGAGCTTTTGGAGTACGTCGTCTTTAGGTTGGGGGGAGGGGTTTTATGCGATGGAGTTTCCCC
ACACTGAGTGGGTGGAGACTGAAGTTAGGCCAGCTTGGCACTTGATGTAATTCTCCTTGGAATTTGCCCT
TTTTGAGTTTGGATCTTGGTTCATTCTCAAGCCTCAGACAGTGGTTCAAAGTTTTTTTCTTCCATTTCAG
GTGTCGTGAGGTACCGGATCCTCTAGAGTCGACTCCGGAGAAGTTCCTATTCTCTAGAAAGTATAGGAAC
TTCGCAGAATGGTAGCTGGATTGTAGCTGCTATTAGCAATATGAAACCTCTTAGAAGTTCCTATTCTTCA
AAAGGTATAGGAACTTCGGCGCGCCCTAATCGCCATCTTCCAGCAGGCGCACCATTGCCCCTGTTTCACT
ATCCAGGTTACGGATATAGTTCATGACAATATTTACATTGGTCCAGCCACCAGCTTGCATGATCTCCGGT
ATTGAAACTCCAGCGCGGGCCATATCTCGCGCGGCTCCGACACGGGCACTGTGTCCAGACCAGGCCAGGT
ATCTCTGACCAGAGTCATCCTTAGCGCCGTAAATCAATCGATGAGTTGCTTCAAAAATCCCTTCCAGGGC
GCGAGTTGATAGCTGGCTGGTGGCAGATGGCGCGGCAACACCATTTTTTCTGACCCGGCAAAACAGGTAG
TTATTCGGATCATCAGCTACACCAGAGACGGAAATCCATCGCTCGACCAGTTTAGTTACCCCCAGGCTAA
GTGCCTTCTCTACACCTGCGGTGCTAACCAGCGTTTTCGTTCTGCCAATATGGATTAACATTCTCCCACC
GTCAGTACGTGAGATATCTTTAACCCTGATCCTGGCAATTTCGGCTATACGTAACAGGGTGTTATAAGCA
ATCCCCAGAAATGCCAGATTACGTATATCCTGGCAGCGATCGCTATTTTCCATGAGTGAACGAACCTGGT
CGAAATCAGTGCGTTCGAACGCTAGAGCCTGTTTTGCACGTTCACCGGCATCAACGTTTTCTTTTCGGAT
CCGCCGCATAACCAGTGAAACAGCATTGCTGTCACTTGGTCGTGGCAGCCCGGACCGACGATGAAGCATG
TTTAGCTGGCCCAAATGTTGCTGGATAGTTTTTACTGCCAGACCGCGCGCCTGAAGATATAGAAGATAAT
CGCGAACATCTTCAGGTTCTGCGGGAAACCATTTCCGGTTATTCAACTTGCACCATGCCGCCCACGACCG
GCAAACGGACAGAAGCATTTTCCAGGTATGCTCAGAAAACGCCTGGCGATCCCTGAACATGTCCATCAGG
TTCTTGCGAACCTCATCACTCGTTGCATCGACCGGTAATGCAGGCAAATTTTGGTGTACGGTCAGTAAAT
TGGACACCTTCCTCTTCTTCTTGGGGGTTCTGAAAGCGCTTGGGCCAGGATTCTCCTCGACGTCACCGCA
TGTTAGCAGACTTCCTCTGCCCTCTCCACTGCCCTTGTACAGCTCGTCCATGCCACCACCAAGGTTGCTG
TATTTGGCAACTGCCACTTCTCTTTGCACTACGTAGGTTTCATTGTCACTCTCCTCGATCCTTTCCAGGC
GGTGATCAACGGCATGGACACCGGGCATCTTGATGTTCCCGACGGTCTTTTTTGACCTGTAAGTTGTCAC
GAAGTTGCAGTGCAGATGGCCACCACCATCAACTTTCAGTGCGATGTCAGTGTATCCTCTCAGACCACCA
TCTGCTGGATACATCATCTCTGTATTAGGCTCCCAACCCTTGGTCTTCTTCTGCATCACGGGACCATTGG
AGGGAAAGTTTACCCCTCTGACCTTGACGTTGTAGACGAGCTCGCCATCCTCAAGGCTGGTGTCCTGCGT
GACGGTGACGACTCCACCATCTTCGTATCTCGTAACTCTTTCCCAAGTAAAACCCTCAGGAAAGGACTGT
TTAAAGAAATCAGGGATGTCGGCCGGGTACTTGATAAAGGTACGGCTGCCATACATGAACGACGTGGCAA
GAATGTCAAAGGCAAATGGCAGGGGTCCTCCCTCGATGACTTTGATCCTCATGGTTTGCACTCCCTCGTA
CGGTCTGCCTTCTCCTTCACCTGTGCATTTGAATTGGTGGCCGTTGACCGAACCTTCCATGACCACCTTC
ATACGCATATTTTCCTTGATCAGCTCTTCGCCCTTAGACACCATAGCGGCCGCCACCTTCCTCTTCTTCT
TGGGCATGGTGGCTAGCGAAGTTCCTATACTTTCTAGAGAATAGGAACTTCTTGCCTTAACCCAGAAATT
ATCACTGTTATTCTTTAGAATGGTGCAAAGAGAAGTTCCTATACCTTTTGAAGAATAGGAACTTCGAATT
CGATATCAAGCTTATCGATAATCAACCTCTGGATTACAAAATTTGTGAAAGATTGACTGGTATTCTTAAC
TATGTTGCTCCTTTTACGCTATGTGGATACGCTGCTTTAATGCCTTTGTATCATGCTATTGCTTCCCGTA
TGGCTTTCATTTTCTCCTCCTTGTATAAATCCTGGTTGCTGTCTCTTTATGAGGAGTTGTGGCCCGTTGT
CAGGCAACGTGGCGTGGTGTGCACTGTGTTTGCTGACGCAACCCCCACTGGTTGGGGCATTGCCACCACC
TGTCAGCTCCTTTCCGGGACTTTCGCTTTCCCCCTCCCTATTGCCACGGCGGAACTCATCGCCGCCTGCC
TTGCCCGCTGCTGGACAGGGGCTCGGCTGTTGGGCACTGACAATTCCGTGGTGTTGTCGGGGAAATCATC
GTCCTTTCCTTGGCTGCTCGCCTATGTTGCCACCTGGATTCTGCGCGGGACGTCCTTCTGCTACGTCCCT
TCGGCCCTCAATCCAGCGGACCTTCCTTCCCGCGGCCTGCTGCCGGCTCTGCGGCCTCTTCCGCGTCTTC
GCCTTCGCCCTCAGACGAGTCGGATCTCCCTTTGGGCCGCCTCCCCGCATCGATACCGAGCGCTGCTCGA
GAGATCTACGGGTGGCATCCCTGTGACCCCTCCCCAGTGCCTCTCCTGGCCCTGGAAGTTGCCACTCCAG
TGCCCACCAGCCTTGTCCTAATAAAATTAAGTTGCATCATTTTGTCTGACTAGGTGTCCTTCTATAATAT
TATGGGGTGGAGGGGGGTGGTATGGAGCAAGGGGCAAGTTGGGAAGACAACCTGTAGGGCCTGCGGGGTC
TATTGGGAACCAAGCTGGAGTGCAGTGGCACAATCTTGGCTCACTGCAATCTCCGCCTCCTGGGTTCAAG
CGATTCTCCTGCCTCAGCCTCCCGAGTTGTTGGGATTCCAGGCATGCATGACCAGGCTCAGCTAATTTTT
GTTTTTTTGGTAGAGACGGGGTTTCACCATATTGGCCAGGCTGGTCTCCAACTCCTAATCTCAGGTGATC
TACCCACCTTGGCCTCCCAAATTGCTGGGATTACAGGCGTGAACCACTGCTCCCTTCCCTGTCCTTCTGA
TTTTGTAGGTAACCACGTGCGGACCGAGCGGCCGCAGGAACCCCTAGTGATGGAGTTGGCCACTCCCTCT
CTGCGCGCTCGCTCGCTCACTGAGGCCGGGCGACCAAAGGTCGCCCGACGCCCGGGCTTTGCCCGGGCGG
CCTCAGTGAGCGAGCGAGCGCGCAGCTGCCTGCAGGGGCGCCTGATGCGGTATTTTCTCCTTACGCATCT
GTGCGGTATTTCACACCGCATA
[95 nt withheld, positions 4923-5017]
T
[46 nt withheld, positions 5019-5064]
C
[141 nt withheld, positions 5066-5206]
CCTTTGACGTTGGAGTCCACGTTCTTT
[37 nt withheld, positions 5234-5270]
ACTCTATCTCGGGCTATTCTTTTGATTTATAAGGGATTTTGCCGATTTCGGTCTATTGGTTAAAAAATGA
GCTGATTTAACAAAAATTTAACGCGAATTTTAACAAAATATTAACGTTTACAATTTTATGGTGCACTCTC
AGTACAATCTGCTCTGATGCCGCATAGTTAAGCCAGCCCCGACACCCGCCAACACCCGCTGACGCGCCCT
GACGGGCTTGTCTGCTCCCGGCATCCGCTTACAGACAAGCTGTGACCGTCTCCGGGAGCTGCATGTGTCA
GAGGTTTTCACCGTCATCACCGAAACGCGCGAGACGAAAGGGCCTCGTGATACGCCTATTTTTATAGGTT
AATGTCATGATAATAATGGTTTCTTAGACGTCAGGTGGCACTTTTCGGGGAAATGTGCGCGGAACCCCTA
TTTGTTTATTTTTCTAAATACATTCAAATATGTATCCGCTCATGAGACAATAACCCTGATAAATGCTTCA
ATAATATTGAAAAAGGAAGAGTATGAGTATTCAACATTTCCGTGTCGCCCTTATTCCCTTTTTTGCGGCA
TTTTGCCTTCCTGTTTTTGCTCACCCAGAAACGCTGGTGAAAGTAAAAGATGCTGAAGATCAGTTGGGTG
CACGAGTGGGTTACATCGAACTGGATCTCAACAGCGGTAAGATCCTTGAGAGTTTTCGCCCCGAAGAACG
TTTTCCAATGATGAGCACTTTTAAAGTTCTGCTATGTGGCGCGGTATTATCCCGTATTGACGCCGGGCAA
GAGCAACTCGGTCGCCGCATACACTATTCTCAGAATGACTTGGTTGAGTACTCACCAGTCACAGAAAAGC
ATCTTACGGATGGCATGACAGTAAGAGAATTATGCAGTGCTGCCATAACCATGAGTGATAACACTGCGGC
CAACTTACTTCTGACAACGATCGGAGGACCGAAGGAGCTAACCGCTTTTTTGCACAACATGGGGGATCAT
GTAACTCGCCTTGATCGTTGGGAACCGGAGCTGAATGAAGCCATACCAAACGACGAGCGTGACACCACGA
TGCCTGTAGCAATGGCAACAACGTTGCGCAAACTATTAACTGGCGAACTACTTACTCTAGCTTCCCGGCA
ACAATTAATAGACTGGATGGAGGCGGATAAAGTTGCAGGACCACTTCTGCGCTCGGCCCTTCCGGCTGGC
TGGTTTATTGCTGATAAATCTGGAGCCGGTGAGCGTGGGTCTCGCGGTATCATTGCAGCACTGGGGCCAG
ATGGTAAGCCCTCCCGTATCGTAGTTATCTACACGACGGGGAGTCAGGCAACTATGGATGAACGAAATAG
ACAGATCGCTGAGATAGGTGCCTCACTGATTAAGCATTGGTAACTGTCAGACCAAGTTTACTCATATATA
CTTTAGATTGATTTAAAACTTCATTTTTAATTTAAAAGGATCTAGGTGAAGATCCTTTTTGATAATCTCA
TGACCAAAATCCCTTAACGTGAGTTTTCGTTCCACTGAGCGTCAGACCCCGTAGAAAAGATCAAAGGATC
TTCTTGAGATCCTTTTTTTCTGCGCGTAATCTGCTGCTTGCAAACAAAAAAACCACCGCTACCAGCGGTG
GTTTGTTTGCCGGATCAAGAGCTACCAACTCTTTTTCCGAAGGTAACTGGCTTCAGCAGAGCGCAGATAC
CAAATACTGTTCTTCTAGTGTAGCCGTAGTTAGGCCACCACTTCAAGAACTCTGTAGCACCGCCTACATA
CCTCGCTCTGCTAATCCTGTTACCAGTGGCTGCTGCCAGTGGCGATAAGTCGTGTCTTACCGGGTTGGAC
TCAAGACGATAGTTACCGGATAAGGCGCAGCGGTCGGGCTGAACGGGGGGTTCGTGCACACAGCCCAGCT
TGGAGCGAACGACCTACACCGAACTGAGATACCTACAGCGTGAGCTATGAGAAAGCGCCACGCTTCCCGA
AGGGAGAAAGGCGGACAGGTATCCGGTAAGCGGCAGGGTCGGAACAGGAGAGCGCACGAGGGAGCTTCCA
GGGGGAAACGCCTGGTATCTTTATAGTCCTGTCGGGTTTCGCCACCTCTGACTTGAGCGTCGATTTTTGT
GATGCTCGTCAGGGGGGCGGAGCCTATGGAAAAACGCCAGCAACGCGGCCTTTTTACGGTTCCTGGCCTT
TTGCTGGCCTTTTGCTCACATGT
